Addgene plasmid #88467: pDONR223-ZNF257
Purpose: Donor Vector containing ZNF257 transcription factor, part of the Human TFome Collection
Depositing lab: Marc Vidal. Depositing organization: Dana-Farber Cancer Institute. Publication: A comprehensive library of human transcription factors for cell fate engineering. Ng AHM, Khoshakhlagh P, Rojo Arias JE, Pasquini G, Wang K, Swiersy A, Shipman SL, Appleton E, Kiaee K, Kohman RE, Vernet A, Dysart M, Leeper K, Saylor W, Huang JY, Graveline A, Taipale J, Hill DE, Vidal M, Melero-Martin JM, Busskamp V, Church GM. Nat Biotechnol. 2021 Apr;39(4):510-519. doi: 10.1038/s41587-020-0742-6. Epub 2020 Nov 30. PubMed 33257861.
Backbone
  Vector backbone: pDONR223
  Backbone manufacturer: Invitrogen
  Backbone size w/o insert (bp): 3000
  Vector type: Gateway Donor Vector
Growth in bacteria
  Bacterial resistance: Spectinomycin, 50 μg/mL
  Growth temperature: 37°C
  Growth strain: DH5alpha
  Copy number: High Copy
Gene/Insert
  Gene/Insert name: ZNF257
  Species: H. sapiens (human)
  Insert size (bp): 1596
  Mutation: Last nucleotide of stop codon removed to allow for Gateway C-terminal fusions
  Entrez Gene: ZNF257 (a.k.a. BMZF4, BMZF-4)
  Cloning method: Gateway Cloning
  Sequencing primers: 5′ M13F(-21); 3′ M13R
Terms and licenses: Academic/Nonprofit Terms; Industry Terms: Not Available to Industry
Depositor comments: Represents the ORFeome subset of the TFome
How to cite: pDONR223-ZNF257 was a gift from Marc Vidal (Addgene plasmid # 88467 ; http://n2t.net/addgene:88467 ; RRID:Addgene_88467)
