[The description below was written by a language model from this plasmid's Addgene catalogue record.]
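Description:
pDONR223-ZNF257 is a Gateway donor-backbone clone carrying the open reading frame of human ZNF257 (also known as BMZF4), a zinc finger transcription factor. It is built on the Invitrogen pDONR223 backbone, listed at about 3 kb without insert, and is maintained in E. coli as a high-copy plasmid under spectinomycin selection. The insert is recorded as 1,596 bp and was introduced by Gateway cloning, so the plasmid functions as an entry clone in which the ORF is expected to be flanked by recombination sites. No feature table accompanies the record, so the att sites, origin of replication and other backbone elements are not itemised. M13 forward and reverse priming sites flank the insert for sequence verification.

The plasmid is a shuttle for the coding sequence rather than an expression vector: the record lists no promoter driving ZNF257, and no tags or reporters. The one noted modification is removal of the last nucleotide of the stop codon. This leaves the reading frame open at the 3′ end, so that after recombination into a destination vector the protein can be fused to a C-terminal tag or reporter supplied by that vector. Promoter, tags, selection markers and delivery route are therefore determined by the destination vector chosen.

The clone belongs to the Human TFome Collection, a comprehensive library of human transcription factors assembled for cell fate engineering, and is noted as part of the subset derived from the ORFeome. Its typical use is as a source clone for transferring ZNF257 into expression vectors, either for individual studies or for pooled and arrayed transcription factor overexpression screens.
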