>Addgene plasmid #88467 | pDONR223-ZNF257 | depositor partial sequence | sequence record 172071 | insert
ATGTTAGAGAACTACAGAAACCTGGTCTTCCTGGGTATTGCTGTCTCTAAGCCAGACCTGATCACCTGTC
TGGAGCAAGGAAAAGAGCCCTGTAATATGAAGAGACATGAGATGGTAGCCAAACCCCCAGTTATGTGTTC
TCATATTGCTGAAGACCTTTGCCCAGAGCGAGACATAAAATATTTTTTCCAAAAAGTCATACTGAGGAGA
TATGATAAATGTGAACATGAGAATTTACAATTAAGAAAGGGCTGTAAAAGTGTGGATGAGTGTAAGGTGT
GCAAAGGAGGTTATAATGGACTTAACCAATGTCTGATAACTACCCAGAGCAAAATGTATCAATGTGATAA
ATATGTAAAAGTCTTCTATAAGTTTTCAAATTCAGATAGACATAAGATAAGACATACTGAAAAGAAAACT
TGCAAATGTAAAGAATGTGGCAAATCATTTTGCATGCTTTCACAACTAACTCGACATAAGAGAATTCATA
TTAGAGAGAATTCCCACAAATGTGAAGAATGTGGCAAAGCCTTTAACCAGTCCTCAGCTCTTACTCGACA
TAAGATGACTCATACTGGAGAGAAACCCTACAAATGTGAAGAGTGTGGAAAAGCTTTTAACCGGTCTTCA
CACCTTACTCAACATAAGGTAATTCATACTAGAGAGAAACCCTACAAATGTGAAGAGTGTGGCAAAGCCT
TTAACAGGTCTTCACACATTACTCAACATAAGAGAATTCATAATAGAGAGAAGCCCTTCAAATATGATGA
ATGTTGCAAAGCCTTTAAGTGGTCCTCAGCTCTTACTACCCTTACTCAACATAAGAGAATTCATACTGGA
GAGAAACCCTACAAATGTGAAGAGTGTGGCAAAGCCTTTAACCAGTCCTCAGCCCTTACTCGACATAAGA
TGATTCATACTGGAGAGAAACCCTTCCAATGTGAAGAGTGTGGCAAAGCTTTTAACGGGTCTTCACACCT
TACTCAACATAAGATAATTCATACTAAAGAGAAACCCTACAAATGTGAAGAGTGTGGAAAAGCCTTTAAC
CGGTCTTCACACCTTACTAAACATAAGAGAATTCATACTAGAGAGAAGGCCTACAAATGTGATGAATATT
GCAAAGCTTTTAACTGGTCCTCAGCTCTTACTACCCTTACTCAGCATAAGATAATTCATACTGGAGAGAA
ACCCTACAAATGTGAAGAGTGTGGCAAAGCCTTTAACCGGTCTTCATACCTTATTCGACATAAGATAATT
CATACTGGAGAGAAACCCTACAAATGTGAAGAGTGTGGCAAAGCCTTTAACCAGTCTTCACACCTTACTC
AACATAAAATAATTCATACTGGGGAGAAGCCCTACAAATGTGAAGAATGTGGCAAAGCCTTTAACCGGTC
TTCACACCTTTCTCAACATAAGATAATTCATACTGGAGAGAAACCCTACAAATGTGAAGAATGTGGCAAG
CCTTTTAATCGTTTCTCATACCTTACCGTACATAAGAGAATTCATGCTGGAGAGAACCCCAACAAATATG
AAGAATGTGGCAAAGCTTGTAACCATTCCTCAAACCTTACTAAACATAATTCATAA
